Addgene plasmid #230847: pGH389
Purpose: Ef1a-AID*-dCas9-T2A-BlastR-wPRE
Depositing lab: Gaelen Hess. Depositing organization: University of Wisconsin, Madison. Publication: Toward optimizing diversifying base editors for high-throughput mutational scanning studies. Schwartz CI, Abell NS, Li A, Aradhana, Tycko J, Truong A, Montgomery SB, Hess GT. Nucleic Acids Res. 2025 Jun 20;53(12):gkaf620. doi: 10.1093/nar/gkaf620. PubMed 40613705.
Backbone
  Vector backbone: pGH125
  Modifications to backbone: Inserted PmCDA1 instead of dCas9
  Vector type: Mammalian Expression, Lentiviral
  Selectable markers: Blasticidin
Growth in bacteria
  Bacterial resistance: Ampicillin, 100 μg/mL
  Growth temperature: 37°C
  Growth strain: NEB Stable
  Copy number: High Copy
Gene/Insert
  Gene/Insert name: AID*-dCas9
Terms and licenses: Academic/Nonprofit Terms; Industry Terms: Not Available to Industry
Depositor comments: Please visit https://doi.org/10.1101/2024.11.18.621003 for the bioRxiv preprint.
How to cite: pGH389 was a gift from Gaelen Hess (Addgene plasmid # 230847 ; http://n2t.net/addgene:230847 ; RRID:Addgene_230847)
