[The description below was written by a language model from this plasmid's Addgene catalogue record and pLannotate feature annotations shown in this document.]
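Description:
pGH389 is a third-generation-style HIV-1 lentiviral transfer plasmid for mammalian expression, built on the pGH125 backbone and about 14.5 kb in the sequenced record. In bacteria it is maintained through a high-copy ColE1/pUC-type origin with ampicillin resistance (AmpR); an f1 origin is also present. The viral genome is transcribed from a CMV enhancer/promoter fused to a truncated 5' LTR, followed by the Ψ packaging signal with a gag fragment, the Rev response element for Rev-dependent nuclear export, and the cPPT/CTS. A second truncated LTR and a bGH polyadenylation signal close the viral unit. Outside the LTRs, the backbone carries an SV40/EM7-driven BleoR (Zeocin resistance) cassette with an SV40 poly(A) signal.

The payload is a single EF-1α promoter-driven open reading frame. It encodes a variant of human activation-induced cytidine deaminase (AID*) joined through a short linker (annotated only as a base-editor-like fragment) to catalytically dead S. pyogenes Cas9. According to the stated purpose, a T2A self-cleaving peptide then links this fusion to blasticidin S deaminase, so that transduced cells expressing the fusion can be selected with blasticidin. The T2A itself is not annotated, but it would fit the gap between dCas9 and BSD. A WPRE downstream enhances transcript expression.

With a guide RNA supplied separately, dCas9 recruits the deaminase to a target locus to introduce point mutations without cutting. The associated publication concerns optimizing diversifying base editors for high-throughput mutational scanning. The catalogue's backbone-modification note mentions inserting PmCDA1 in place of dCas9, which does not match the insert name or the feature table; both show AID and an intact dCas9.
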