Features (pLannotate 1.2.2; 34 found; start..end, strand, type, name):
     31..83      -  misc_feature   bom (fragment): basis of mobility region from pBR322
    238..617     +  enhancer       CMV enhancer: human cytomegalovirus immediate early enhancer
    618..817     +  promoter       CMV promoter: human cytomegalovirus (CMV) immediate early promoter
    835..1015    +  LTR            5' LTR (truncated): truncated 5' long terminal repeat (LTR) from HIV-1
   1062..1187    +  misc_feature   HIV-1 Ψ: packaging signal of human immunodeficiency virus type 1
   1171..1534    +  CDS            HIV-1 gag (fragment): gag protein from human immunodeficiency virus 1; gag
   1680..1913    +  misc_feature   RRE: The Rev response element (RRE) of HIV-1 allows for Rev-dependent mRNA export from the nucleus to the cytoplasm.
   2290..2390    +  CDS            Rev (fragment): human immunodeficiency virus 1 (HIV-1) Rev protein; rev; enhances nuclear export of unspliced and incompletely spliced viral mRNAs
   2440..2557    +  misc_feature   cPPT/CTS: central polypurine tract and central termination sequence of HIV-1
   2614..2680    +  CDS            small t antigen (fragment): SV40 (simian virus 40) small t antigen
   2687..3865    +  promoter       EF-1α promoter: strong constitutive promoter for human elongation factor EF-1α
   3878..4462    +  CDS            AID: human activation-induced cytidine deaminase (Dickerson et al., 2003); AICDA
   4461..4510    +  CDS            ABE(7.10) (fragment): adenine base editor comprising wild-type E. coli TadA fused to the evolved TadA*(7.10) mutant (Gaudelli et al., 2017)
   4511..8611    +  CDS            dCas9: catalytically dead mutant of the Cas9 endonuclease from the Streptococcus pyogenes Type II CRISPR/Cas system RNA-guided DNA-binding protein that lacks endonuclease activity due to the D10A mutation in the RuvC catalytic domain and the N863A mutation in the HNH catalytic domain
   8756..9154    +  CDS            BSD: blasticidin S deaminase; Aspergillus terreus BSD; confers resistance to blasticidin
   9155..9176    +  misc_feature   MCS (fragment): pBluescript multiple cloning site
   9179..9767    +  misc_feature   WPRE: woodchuck hepatitis virus posttranscriptional regulatory element
   9704..10285   +  CDS            nef (fragment): NEF_HV1H2 - Experimental evidence at protein level: Swiss-Prot protein existence level 1. Extracellular Nef protein targets CD4(+) T-lymphocytes for apoptosis by interacting with CXCR4 surface receptors. From Human immunodeficiency virus type 1 group M subtype B (isolate HXB2) (HIV-1).
  10292..10472   +  LTR            5' LTR (truncated): truncated 5' long terminal repeat (LTR) from HIV-1
  10504..10728   +  polyA_signal   bGH poly(A) signal: bovine growth hormone polyadenylation signal
  10732..10753   +  promoter       SV40 promoter (fragment): SV40 enhancer and early promoter
  10774..11202   +  rep_origin     f1 ori (sequence partly withheld): f1 bacteriophage origin of replication; arrow indicates direction of (+) strand synthesis
  11216..11545   +  promoter       SV40 promoter: SV40 enhancer and early promoter
  11593..11640   +  promoter       EM7 promoter: synthetic bacterial promoter&nbsp
  11659..12033   +  CDS            BleoR: antibiotic-binding protein; Sh ble from Streptoalloteichus hindustanus; confers resistance to bleomycin, phleomycin, and Zeocin™
  12043..12168   +  CDS            ble (fragment): BLE_KLEPN - Experimental evidence at protein level: Swiss-Prot protein existence level 1. Binding protein with a strong affinity to the bleomycin family of antibiotics. Binds to CL990; an antimitotic-antibiotic compound. From Klebsiella pneumoniae.
  12163..12284   +  polyA_signal   SV40 poly(A) signal: SV40 polyadenylation signal
  12355..12377   -  protein_bind   lac operator (fragment): The lac repressor binds to the lac operator to inhibit transcription in E. coli. This inhibition can be relieved by adding lactose or isopropyl-β-D-thiogalactopyranoside (IPTG). lac repressor encoded by lacI
  12381..12411   -  promoter       lac promoter: promoter for the E. coli lac operon
  12426..12447   -  protein_bind   CAP binding site: CAP binding activates transcription in the presence of cAMP. E. coli catabolite activator protein
  12460..12552   -  CDS            lacI (fragment): lac repressor; lacI; The lac repressor binds to the lac operator to inhibit transcription in E. coli. This inhibition can be relieved by adding lactose or isopropyl-β-D-thiogalactopyranoside (IPTG).
  12735..13323   -  rep_origin     ori: high-copy-number ColE1/pMB1/pBR322/pUC origin of replication
  13494..14354   -  CDS            AmpR: β-lactamase; bla; confers resistance to ampicillin, carbenicillin, and related antibiotics
  14355..14459   -  promoter       AmpR promoter: bla
>Addgene plasmid #230847 | pGH389 | addgene full sequence | sequence record 458320 | Addgene NGS Result
GTCGACGGATCGGGAGATCTCCCGATCCCCTATGGTGCACTCTCAGTACAATCTGCTCTGATGCCGCATA
GTTAAGCCAGTATCTGCTCCCTGCTTGTGTGTTGGAGGTCGCTGAGTAGTGCGCGAGCAAAATTTAAGCT
ACAACAAGGCAAGGCTTGACCGACAATTGCATGAAGAATCTGCTTAGGGTTAGGCGTTTTGCGCTGCTTC
GCGATGTACGGGCCAGATATACGCGTTGACATTGATTATTGACTAGTTATTAATAGTAATCAATTACGGG
GTCATTAGTTCATAGCCCATATATGGAGTTCCGCGTTACATAACTTACGGTAAATGGCCCGCCTGGCTGA
CCGCCCAACGACCCCCGCCCATTGACGTCAATAATGACGTATGTTCCCATAGTAACGCCAATAGGGACTT
TCCATTGACGTCAATGGGTGGAGTATTTACGGTAAACTGCCCACTTGGCAGTACATCAAGTGTATCATAT
GCCAAGTACGCCCCCTATTGACGTCAATGACGGTAAATGGCCCGCCTGGCATTATGCCCAGTACATGACC
TTATGGGACTTTCCTACTTGGCAGTACATCTACGTATTAGTCATCGCTATTACCATGGTGATGCGGTTTT
GGCAGTACATCAATGGGCGTGGATAGCGGTTTGACTCACGGGGATTTCCAAGTCTCCACCCCATTGACGT
CAATGGGAGTTTGTTTTGGCACCAAAATCAACGGGACTTTCCAAAATGTCGTAACAACTCCGCCCCATTG
ACGCAAATGGGCGGTAGGCGTGTACGGTGGGAGGTCTATATAAGCAGCGCGTTTTGCCTGTACTGGGTCT
CTCTGGTTAGACCAGATCTGAGCCTGGGAGCTCTCTGGCTAACTAGGGAACCCACTGCTTAAGCCTCAAT
AAAGCTTGCCTTGAGTGCTTCAAGTAGTGTGTGCCCGTCTGTTGTGTGACTCTGGTAACTAGAGATCCCT
CAGACCCTTTTAGTCAGTGTGGAAAATCTCTAGCAGTGGCGCCCGAACAGGGACTTGAAAGCGAAAGGGA
AACCAGAGGAGCTCTCTCGACGCAGGACTCGGCTTGCTGAAGCGCGCACGGCAAGAGGCGAGGGGCGGCG
ACTGGTGAGTACGCCAAAAATTTTGACTAGCGGAGGCTAGAAGGAGAGAGATGGGTGCGAGAGCGTCAGT
ATTAAGCGGGGGAGAATTAGATCGCGATGGGAAAAAATTCGGTTAAGGCCAGGGGGAAAGAAAAAATATA
AATTAAAACATATAGTATGGGCAAGCAGGGAGCTAGAACGATTCGCAGTTAATCCTGGCCTGTTAGAAAC
ATCAGAAGGCTGTAGACAAATACTGGGACAGCTACAACCATCCCTTCAGACAGGATCAGAAGAACTTAGA
TCATTATATAATACAGTAGCAACCCTCTATTGTGTGCATCAAAGGATAGAGATAAAAGACACCAAGGAAG
CTTTAGACAAGATAGAGGAAGAGCAAAACAAAAGTAAGACCACCGCACAGCAAGCGGCCGCTGATCTTCA
GACCTGGAGGAGGAGATATGAGGGACAATTGGAGAAGTGAATTATATAAATATAAAGTAGTAAAAATTGA
ACCATTAGGAGTAGCACCCACCAAGGCAAAGAGAAGAGTGGTGCAGAGAGAAAAAAGAGCAGTGGGAATA
GGAGCTTTGTTCCTTGGGTTCTTGGGAGCAGCAGGAAGCACTATGGGCGCAGCGTCAATGACGCTGACGG
TACAGGCCAGACAATTATTGTCTGGTATAGTGCAGCAGCAGAACAATTTGCTGAGGGCTATTGAGGCGCA
ACAGCATCTGTTGCAACTCACAGTCTGGGGCATCAAGCAGCTCCAGGCAAGAATCCTGGCTGTGGAAAGA
TACCTAAAGGATCAACAGCTCCTGGGGATTTGGGGTTGCTCTGGAAAACTCATTTGCACCACTGCTGTGC
CTTGGAATGCTAGTTGGAGTAATAAATCTCTGGAACAGATTTGGAATCACACGACCTGGATGGAGTGGGA
CAGAGAAATTAACAATTACACAAGCTTAATACACTCCTTAATTGAAGAATCGCAAAACCAGCAAGAAAAG
AATGAACAAGAATTATTGGAATTAGATAAATGGGCAAGTTTGTGGAATTGGTTTAACATAACAAATTGGC
TGTGGTATATAAAATTATTCATAATGATAGTAGGAGGCTTGGTAGGTTTAAGAATAGTTTTTGCTGTACT
TTCTATAGTGAATAGAGTTAGGCAGGGATATTCACCATTATCGTTTCAGACCCACCTCCCAACCCCGAGG
GGACCCGACAGGCCCGAAGGAATAGAAGAAGAAGGTGGAGAGAGAGACAGAGACAGATCCATTCGATTAG
TGAACGGATCGGCACTGCGTGCGCCAATTCTGCAGACAAATGGCAGTATTCATCCACAATTTTAAAAGAA
AAGGGGGGATTGGGGGGTACAGTGCAGGGGAAAGAATAGTAGACATAATAGCAACAGACATACAAACTAA
AGAATTACAAAAACAAATTACAAAAATTCAAAATTTTCGGGTTTATTACAGGGACAGCAGAGATCCAGTT
TGGTTAATTAGCTAGCTGCAAAGATGGATAAAGTTTTAAACAGAGAGGAATCTTTGCAGCTAATGGACCT
TCTAGGTCTTGAAAGGAGTGGGAATTGGCTCCGGTGCCCGTCAGTGGGCAGAGCGCACATCGCCCACAGT
CCCCGAGAAGTTGGGGGGAGGGGTCGGCAATTGAACCGGTGCCTAGAGAAGGTGGCGCGGGGTAAACTGG
GAAAGTGATGTCGTGTACTGGCTCCGCCTTTTTCCCGAGGGTGGGGGAGAACCGTATATAAGTGCAGTAG
TCGCCGTGAACGTTCTTTTTCGCAACGGGTTTGCCGCCAGAACACAGGTAAGTGCCGTGTGTGGTTCCCG
CGGGCCTGGCCTCTTTACGGGTTATGGCCCTTGCGTGCCTTGAATTACTTCCACCTGGCTGCAGTACGTG
ATTCTTGATCCCGAGCTTCGGGTTGGAAGTGGGTGGGAGAGTTCGAGGCCTTGCGCTTAAGGAGCCCCTT
CGCCTCGTGCTTGAGTTGAGGCCTGGCCTGGGCGCTGGGGCCGCCGCGTGCGAATCTGGTGGCACCTTCG
CGCCTGTCTCGCTGCTTTCGATAAGTCTCTAGCCATTTAAAATTTTTGATGACCTGCTGCGACGCTTTTT
TTCTGGCAAGATAGTCTTGTAAATGCGGGCCAAGATCTGCACACTGGTATTTCGGTTTTTGGGGCCGCGG
GCGGCGACGGGGCCCGTGCGTCCCAGCGCACATGTTCGGCGAGGCGGGGCCTGCGAGCGCGGCCACCGAG
AATCGGACGGGGGTAGTCTCAAGCTGGCCGGCCTGCTCTGGTGCCTGGCCTCGCGCCGCCGTGTATCGCC
CCGCCCTGGGCGGCAAGGCTGGCCCGGTCGGCACCAGTTGCGTGAGCGGAAAGATGGCCGCTTCCCGGCC
CTGCTGCAGGGAGCTCAAAATGGAGGACGCGGCGCTCGGGAGAGCGGGCGGGTGAGTCACCCACACAAAG
GAAAAGGGCCTTTCCGTCCTCAGCCGTCGCTTCATGTGACTCCACGGAGTACCGGGCGCCGTCCAGGCAC
CTCGATTAGTTCTCGAGCTTTTGGAGTACGTCGTCTTTAGGTTGGGGGGAGGGGTTTTATGCGATGGAGT
TTCCCCACACTGAGTGGGTGGAGACTGAAGTTAGGCCAGCTTGGCACTTGATGTAATTCTCCTTGGAATT
TGCCCTTTTTGAGTTTGGATCTTGGTTCATTCTCAAGCCTCAGACAGTGGTTCAAAGTTTTTTTCTTCCA
TTTCAGGTGTCGTGACGTACGGCCACCATGGACAGCCTCTTGATGAACCGGAGGGAGTTTCTTTACCAAT
TCAAAAATGTCCGCTGGGCTAAGGGTCGGCGTGAGACCTACCTGTGCTACGTAGTGAAGAGGCGTGACAG
TGCTACATCCTTTTCACTGGACTTTGGTTATCTTCGCAATAAGAACGGCTGCCACGTGGAATTGCTCTTC
CTCCGCTACATCTCGGACTGGGACCTAGACCCTGGCCGCTGCTACCGCGTCACCTGGTTCATCTCCTGGA
GCCCCTGCTACGACTGTGCCCGACATGTGGCCGACTTTCTGCGAGGGAACCCCAACCTCAGTCTGAGGAT
CTTCACCGCGCGCCTCTACTTCTGTGAGGACCGCAAGGCTGAGCCCGAGGGGCTGCGGCGGCTGCACCGC
GCCGGGGTGCAAATAGCCATCATGACCTTCAAAGATTATTTTTACTGCTGGAATACTTTTGTAGAAAACC
ACGGAAGAACTTTCAAAGCCTGGGAAGGGCTGCATGAAAATTCAGTTCGTCTCTCCAGACAGCTTCGGCG
CATCCTTTTGCCCCTGTATGAGGTTGATGACTTACGAGACGCATTTCGTACTAGCGGCAGCGAGACTCCC
GGGACCTCAGAGTCCGCCACACCCGAAAGTGACAAGAAGTACAGCATCGGCCTGGCCATCGGCACCAACT
CTGTGGGCTGGGCCGTGATCACCGACGAGTACAAGGTGCCCAGCAAGAAATTCAAGGTGCTGGGCAACAC
CGACCGGCACAGCATCAAGAAGAACCTGATCGGAGCCCTGCTGTTCGACAGCGGCGAAACAGCCGAGGCC
ACCCGGCTGAAGAGAACCGCCAGAAGAAGATACACCAGACGGAAGAACCGGATCTGCTATCTGCAAGAGA
TCTTCAGCAACGAGATGGCCAAGGTGGACGACAGCTTCTTCCACAGACTGGAAGAGTCCTTCCTGGTGGA
AGAGGATAAGAAGCACGAGCGGCACCCCATCTTCGGCAACATCGTGGACGAGGTGGCCTACCACGAGAAG
TACCCCACCATCTACCACCTGAGAAAGAAACTGGTGGACAGCACCGACAAGGCCGACCTGCGGCTGATCT
ATCTGGCCCTGGCCCACATGATCAAGTTCCGGGGCCACTTCCTGATCGAGGGCGACCTGAACCCCGACAA
CAGCGACGTGGACAAGCTGTTCATCCAGCTGGTGCAGACCTACAACCAGCTGTTCGAGGAAAACCCCATC
AACGCCAGCGGCGTGGACGCCAAGGCCATCCTGTCTGCCAGACTGAGCAAGAGCAGACGGCTGGAAAATC
TGATCGCCCAGCTGCCCGGCGAGAAGAAGAATGGCCTGTTCGGCAACCTGATTGCCCTGAGCCTGGGCCT
GACCCCCAACTTCAAGAGCAACTTCGACCTGGCCGAGGATGCCAAACTGCAGCTGAGCAAGGACACCTAC
GACGACGACCTGGACAACCTGCTGGCCCAGATCGGCGACCAGTACGCCGACCTGTTTCTGGCCGCCAAGA
ACCTGTCCGACGCCATCCTGCTGAGCGACATCCTGAGAGTGAACACCGAGATCACCAAGGCCCCCCTGAG
CGCCTCTATGATCAAGAGATACGACGAGCACCACCAGGACCTGACCCTGCTGAAAGCTCTCGTGCGGCAG
CAGCTGCCTGAGAAGTACAAAGAGATTTTCTTCGACCAGAGCAAGAACGGCTACGCCGGCTACATTGACG
GCGGAGCCAGCCAGGAAGAGTTCTACAAGTTCATCAAGCCCATCCTGGAAAAGATGGACGGCACCGAGGA
ACTGCTCGTGAAGCTGAACAGAGAGGACCTGCTGCGGAAGCAGCGGACCTTCGACAACGGCAGCATCCCC
CACCAGATCCACCTGGGAGAGCTGCACGCCATTCTGCGGCGGCAGGAAGATTTTTACCCATTCCTGAAGG
ACAACCGGGAAAAGATCGAGAAGATCCTGACCTTCCGCATCCCCTACTACGTGGGCCCTCTGGCCAGGGG
AAACAGCAGATTCGCCTGGATGACCAGAAAGAGCGAGGAAACCATCACCCCCTGGAACTTCGAGGAAGTG
GTGGACAAGGGCGCTTCCGCCCAGAGCTTCATCGAGCGGATGACCAACTTCGATAAGAACCTGCCCAACG
AGAAGGTGCTGCCCAAGCACAGCCTGCTGTACGAGTACTTCACCGTGTATAACGAGCTGACCAAAGTGAA
ATACGTGACCGAGGGAATGAGAAAGCCCGCCTTCCTGAGCGGCGAGCAGAAAAAGGCCATCGTGGACCTG
CTGTTCAAGACCAACCGGAAAGTGACCGTGAAGCAGCTGAAAGAGGACTACTTCAAGAAAATCGAGTGCT
TCGACTCCGTGGAAATCTCCGGCGTGGAAGATCGGTTCAACGCCTCCCTGGGCACATACCACGATCTGCT
GAAAATTATCAAGGACAAGGACTTCCTGGACAATGAGGAAAACGAGGACATTCTGGAAGATATCGTGCTG
ACCCTGACACTGTTTGAGGACAGAGAGATGATCGAGGAACGGCTGAAAACCTATGCCCACCTGTTCGACG
ACAAAGTGATGAAGCAGCTGAAGCGGCGGAGATACACCGGCTGGGGCAGGCTGAGCCGGAAGCTGATCAA
CGGCATCCGGGACAAGCAGTCCGGCAAGACAATCCTGGATTTCCTGAAGTCCGACGGCTTCGCCAACAGA
AACTTCATGCAGCTGATCCACGACGACAGCCTGACCTTTAAAGAGGACATCCAGAAAGCCCAGGTGTCCG
GCCAGGGCGATAGCCTGCACGAGCACATTGCCAATCTGGCCGGCAGCCCCGCCATTAAGAAGGGCATCCT
GCAGACAGTGAAGGTGGTGGACGAGCTCGTGAAAGTGATGGGCCGGCACAAGCCCGAGAACATCGTGATC
GAAATGGCCAGAGAGAACCAGACCACCCAGAAGGGACAGAAGAACAGCCGCGAGAGAATGAAGCGGATCG
AAGAGGGCATCAAAGAGCTGGGCAGCCAGATCCTGAAAGAACACCCCGTGGAAAACACCCAGCTGCAGAA
CGAGAAGCTGTACCTGTACTACCTGCAGAATGGGCGGGATATGTACGTGGACCAGGAACTGGACATCAAC
CGGCTGTCCGACTACGATGTGGACCACATCGTGCCTCAGAGCTTTCTGAAGGACGACTCCATCGACAACA
AGGTGCTGACCAGAAGCGACAAGGCCCGGGGCAAGAGCGACAACGTGCCCTCCGAAGAGGTCGTGAAGAA
GATGAAGAACTACTGGCGGCAGCTGCTGAACGCCAAGCTGATTACCCAGAGAAAGTTCGACAATCTGACC
AAGGCCGAGAGAGGCGGCCTGAGCGAACTGGATAAGGCCGGCTTCATCAAGAGACAGCTGGTGGAAACCC
GGCAGATCACAAAGCACGTGGCACAGATCCTGGACTCCCGGATGAACACTAAGTACGACGAGAATGACAA
GCTGATCCGGGAAGTGAAAGTGATCACCCTGAAGTCCAAGCTGGTGTCCGATTTCCGGAAGGATTTCCAG
TTTTACAAAGTGCGCGAGATCAACAACTACCACCACGCCCACGACGCCTACCTGAACGCCGTCGTGGGAA
CCGCCCTGATCAAAAAGTACCCTAAGCTGGAAAGCGAGTTCGTGTACGGCGACTACAAGGTGTACGACGT
GCGGAAGATGATCGCCAAGAGCGAGCAGGAAATCGGCAAGGCTACCGCCAAGTACTTCTTCTACAGCAAC
ATCATGAACTTTTTCAAGACCGAGATTACCCTGGCCAACGGCGAGATCCGGAAGCGGCCTCTGATCGAGA
CAAACGGCGAAACCGGGGAGATCGTGTGGGATAAGGGCCGGGATTTTGCCACCGTGCGGAAAGTGCTGAG
CATGCCCCAAGTGAATATCGTGAAAAAGACCGAGGTGCAGACAGGCGGCTTCAGCAAAGAGTCTATCCTG
CCCAAGAGGAACAGCGATAAGCTGATCGCCAGAAAGAAGGACTGGGACCCTAAGAAGTACGGCGGCTTCG
ACAGCCCCACCGTGGCCTATTCTGTGCTGGTGGTGGCCAAAGTGGAAAAGGGCAAGTCCAAGAAACTGAA
GAGTGTGAAAGAGCTGCTGGGGATCACCATCATGGAAAGAAGCAGCTTCGAGAAGAATCCCATCGACTTT
CTGGAAGCCAAGGGCTACAAAGAAGTGAAAAAGGACCTGATCATCAAGCTGCCTAAGTACTCCCTGTTCG
AGCTGGAAAACGGCCGGAAGAGAATGCTGGCCTCTGCCGGCGAACTGCAGAAGGGAAACGAACTGGCCCT
GCCCTCCAAATATGTGAACTTCCTGTACCTGGCCAGCCACTATGAGAAGCTGAAGGGCTCCCCCGAGGAT
AATGAGCAGAAACAGCTGTTTGTGGAACAGCACAAGCACTACCTGGACGAGATCATCGAGCAGATCAGCG
AGTTCTCCAAGAGAGTGATCCTGGCCGACGCTAATCTGGACAAAGTGCTGTCCGCCTACAACAAGCACCG
GGATAAGCCCATCAGAGAGCAGGCCGAGAATATCATCCACCTGTTTACCCTGACCAATCTGGGAGCCCCT
GCCGCCTTCAAGTACTTTGACACCACCATCGACCGGAAGAGGTACACCAGCACCAAAGAGGTGCTGGACG
CCACCCTGATCCACCAGAGCATCACCGGCCTGTACGAGACACGGATCGACCTGTCTCAGCTGGGAGGCGA
CAGCGCTGGAGGAGGTGGAAGCGGAGGAGGAGGAAGCGGAGGAGGAGGTAGCGGACCTAAGAAAAAGAGG
AAGGTGGCGGCCGCTGGATCCGAGGGCAGAGGAAGTCTGCTAACATGCGGTGACGTCGAGGAGAATCCTG
GCCCAATGGCCAAGCCTTTGTCTCAAGAAGAATCCACCCTCATTGAAAGAGCAACGGCTACAATCAACAG
CATCCCCATCTCTGAAGACTACAGCGTCGCCAGCGCAGCTCTCTCTAGCGACGGCCGCATCTTCACTGGT
GTCAATGTATATCATTTTACTGGGGGACCTTGTGCAGAACTCGTGGTGCTGGGCACTGCTGCTGCTGCGG
CAGCTGGCAACCTGACTTGTATCGTCGCGATCGGAAATGAGAACAGGGGCATCTTGAGCCCCTGCGGACG
GTGCCGACAGGTGCTTCTCGATCTGCATCCTGGGATCAAAGCCATAGTGAAGGACAGTGATGGACAGCCG
ACGGCAGTTGGGATTCGTGAATTGCTGCCCTCTGGTTATGTGTGGGAGGGCTAAGAATTCGATATCAAGC
TTATCGGTAATCAACCTCTGGATTACAAAATTTGTGAAAGATTGACTGGTATTCTTAACTATGTTGCTCC
TTTTACGCTATGTGGATACGCTGCTTTAATGCCTTTGTATCATGCTATTGCTTCCCGTATGGCTTTCATT
TTCTCCTCCTTGTATAAATCCTGGTTGCTGTCTCTTTATGAGGAGTTGTGGCCCGTTGTCAGGCAACGTG
GCGTGGTGTGCACTGTGTTTGCTGACGCAACCCCCACTGGTTGGGGCATTGCCACCACCTGTCAGCTCCT
TTCCGGGACTTTCGCTTTCCCCCTCCCTATTGCCACGGCGGAACTCATCGCCGCCTGCCTTGCCCGCTGC
TGGACAGGGGCTCGGCTGTTGGGCACTGACAATTCCGTGGTGTTGTCGGGGAAATCATCGTCCTTTCCTT
GGCTGCTCGCCTGTGTTGCCACCTGGATTCTGCGCGGGACGTCCTTCTGCTACGTCCCTTCGGCCCTCAA
TCCAGCGGACCTTCCTTCCCGCGGCCTGCTGCCGGCTCTGCGGCCTCTTCCGCGTCTTCGCCTTCGCCCT
CAGACGAGTCGGATCTCCCTTTGGGCCGCCTCCCCGCATCGATACCGTCGACCTCGAGACCTAGAAAAAC
ATGGAGCAATCACAAGTAGCAATACAGCAGCTACCAATGCTGATTGTGCCTGGCTAGAAGCACAAGAGGA
GGAGGAGGTGGGTTTTCCAGTCACACCTCAGGTACCTTTAAGACCAATGACTTACAAGGCAGCTGTAGAT
CTTAGCCACTTTTTAAAAGAAAAGGGGGGACTGGAAGGGCTAATTCACTCCCAACGAAGACAAGATATCC
TTGATCTGTGGATCTACCACACACAAGGCTACTTCCCTGATTGGCAGAACTACACACCAGGGCCAGGGAT
CAGATATCCACTGACCTTTGGATGGTGCTACAAGCTAGTACCAGTTGAGCAAGAGAAGGTAGAAGAAGCC
AATGAAGGAGAGAACACCCGCTTGTTACACCCTGTGAGCCTGCATGGGATGGATGACCCGGAGAGAGAAG
TATTAGAGTGGAGGTTTGACAGCCGCCTAGCATTTCATCACATGGCCCGAGAGCTGCATCCGGACTGTAC
TGGGTCTCTCTGGTTAGACCAGATCTGAGCCTGGGAGCTCTCTGGCTAACTAGGGAACCCACTGCTTAAG
CCTCAATAAAGCTTGCCTTGAGTGCTTCAAGTAGTGTGTGCCCGTCTGTTGTGTGACTCTGGTAACTAGA
GATCCCTCAGACCCTTTTAGTCAGTGTGGAAAATCTCTAGCAGGGCCCGTTTAAACCCGCTGATCAGCCT
CGACTGTGCCTTCTAGTTGCCAGCCATCTGTTGTTTGCCCCTCCCCCGTGCCTTCCTTGACCCTGGAAGG
TGCCACTCCCACTGTCCTTTCCTAATAAAATGAGGAAATTGCATCGCATTGTCTGAGTAGGTGTCATTCT
ATTCTGGGGGGTGGGGTGGGGCAGGACAGCAAGGGGGAGGATTGGGAAGACAATAGCAGGCATGCTGGGG
ATGCGGTGGGCTCTATGGCTTCTGAGGCGGAAAGAACCAGCTGGGGCTCTAGGGGGTATCCCC
[124 nt withheld, positions 10774-10897]
C
[91 nt withheld, positions 10899-10989]
A
[49 nt withheld, positions 10991-11039]
CCTTTGACGTTGGAGTCCACGTTCTTT
[37 nt withheld, positions 11067-11103]
ACCCTATCTCGGTCTATTCTTTTGATTTATAAGGGATTTTGCCGATTTCGGCCTATTGGTTAAAAAATGA
GCTGATTTAACAAAAATTTAACGCGAATTAATTCTGTGGAATGTGTGTCAGTTAGGGTGTGGAAAGTCCC
CAGGCTCCCCAGCAGGCAGAAGTATGCAAAGCATGCATCTCAATTAGTCAGCAACCAGGTGTGGAAAGTC
CCCAGGCTCCCCAGCAGGCAGAAGTATGCAAAGCATGCATCTCAATTAGTCAGCAACCATAGTCCCGCCC
CTAACTCCGCCCATCCCGCCCCTAACTCCGCCCAGTTCCGCCCATTCTCCGCCCCATGGCTGACTAATTT
TTTTTATTTATGCAGAGGCCGAGGCCGCCTCTGCCTCTGAGCTATTCCAGAAGTAGTGAGGAGGCTTTTT
TGGAGGCCTAGGCTTTTGCAAAAAGCTCCCGGGAGCTTGTATATCCATTTTCGGATCTGATCAGCACGTG
TTGACAATTAATCATCGGCATAGTATATCGGCATAGTATAATACGACAAGGTGAGGAACTAAACCATGGC
CAAGTTGACCAGTGCCGTTCCGGTGCTCACCGCGCGCGACGTCGCCGGAGCGGTCGAGTTCTGGACCGAC
CGGCTCGGGTTCTCCCGGGACTTCGTGGAGGACGACTTCGCCGGTGTGGTCCGGGACGACGTGACCCTGT
TCATCAGCGCGGTCCAGGACCAGGTGGTGCCGGACAACACCCTGGCCTGGGTGTGGGTGCGCGGCCTGGA
CGAGCTGTACGCCGAGTGGTCGGAGGTCGTGTCCACGAACTTCCGGGACGCCTCCGGGCCGGCCATGACC
GAGATCGGCGAGCAGCCGTGGGGGCGGGAGTTCGCCCTGCGCGACCCGGCCGGCAACTGCGTGCACTTCG
TGGCCGAGGAGCAGGACTGACACGTGCTACGAGATTTCGATTCCACCGCCGCCTTCTATGAAAGGTTGGG
CTTCGGAATCGTTTTCCGGGACGCCGGCTGGATGATCCTCCAGCGCGGGGATCTCATGCTGGAGTTCTTC
GCCCACCCCAACTTGTTTATTGCAGCTTATAATGGTTACAAATAAAGCAATAGCATCACAAATTTCACAA
ATAAAGCATTTTTTTCACTGCATTCTAGTTGTGGTTTGTCCAAACTCATCAATGTATCTTATCATGTCTG
TATACCGTCGACCTCTAGCTAGAGCTTGGCGTAATCATGGTCATAGCTGTTTCCTGTGTGAAATTGTTAT
CCGCTCACAATTCCACACAACATACGAGCCGGAAGCATAAAGTGTAAAGCCTGGGGTGCCTAATGAGTGA
GCTAACTCACATTAATTGCGTTGCGCTCACTGCCCGCTTTCCAGTCGGGAAACCTGTCGTGCCAGCTGCA
TTAATGAATCGGCCAACGCGCGGGGAGAGGCGGTTTGCGTATTGGGCGCTCTTCCGCTTCCTCGCTCACT
GACTCGCTGCGCTCGGTCGTTCGGCTGCGGCGAGCGGTATCAGCTCACTCAAAGGCGGTAATACGGTTAT
CCACAGAATCAGGGGATAACGCAGGAAAGAACATGTGAGCAAAAGGCCAGCAAAAGGCCAGGAACCGTAA
AAAGGCCGCGTTGCTGGCGTTTTTCCATAGGCTCCGCCCCCCTGACGAGCATCACAAAAATCGACGCTCA
AGTCAGAGGTGGCGAAACCCGACAGGACTATAAAGATACCAGGCGTTTCCCCCTGGAAGCTCCCTCGTGC
GCTCTCCTGTTCCGACCCTGCCGCTTACCGGATACCTGTCCGCCTTTCTCCCTTCGGGAAGCGTGGCGCT
TTCTCATAGCTCACGCTGTAGGTATCTCAGTTCGGTGTAGGTCGTTCGCTCCAAGCTGGGCTGTGTGCAC
GAACCCCCCGTTCAGCCCGACCGCTGCGCCTTATCCGGTAACTATCGTCTTGAGTCCAACCCGGTAAGAC
ACGACTTATCGCCACTGGCAGCAGCCACTGGTAACAGGATTAGCAGAGCGAGGTATGTAGGCGGTGCTAC
AGAGTTCTTGAAGTGGTGGCCTAACTACGGCTACACTAGAAGAACAGTATTTGGTATCTGCGCTCTGCTG
AAGCCAGTTACCTTCGGAAAAAGAGTTGGTAGCTCTTGATCCGGCAAACAAACCACCGCTGGTAGCGGTG
GTTTTTTTGTTTGCAAGCAGCAGATTACGCGCAGAAAAAAAGGATCTCAAGAAGATCCTTTGATCTTTTC
TACGGGGTCTGACGCTCAGTGGAACGAAAACTCACGTTAAGGGATTTTGGTCATGAGATTATCAAAAAGG
ATCTTCACCTAGATCCTTTTAAATTAAAAATGAAGTTTTAAATCAATCTAAAGTATATATGAGTAAACTT
GGTCTGACAGTTACCAATGCTTAATCAGTGAGGCACCTATCTCAGCGATCTGTCTATTTCGTTCATCCAT
AGTTGCCTGACTCCCCGTCGTGTAGATAACTACGATACGGGAGGGCTTACCATCTGGCCCCAGTGCTGCA
ATGATACCGCGAGACCCACGCTCACCGGCTCCAGATTTATCAGCAATAAACCAGCCAGCCGGAAGGGCCG
AGCGCAGAAGTGGTCCTGCAACTTTATCCGCCTCCATCCAGTCTATTAATTGTTGCCGGGAAGCTAGAGT
AAGTAGTTCGCCAGTTAATAGTTTGCGCAACGTTGTTGCCATTGCTACAGGCATCGTGGTGTCACGCTCG
TCGTTTGGTATGGCTTCATTCAGCTCCGGTTCCCAACGATCAAGGCGAGTTACATGATCCCCCATGTTGT
GCAAAAAAGCGGTTAGCTCCTTCGGTCCTCCGATCGTTGTCAGAAGTAAGTTGGCCGCAGTGTTATCACT
CATGGTTATGGCAGCACTGCATAATTCTCTTACTGTCATGCCATCCGTAAGATGCTTTTCTGTGACTGGT
GAGTACTCAACCAAGTCATTCTGAGAATAGTGTATGCGGCGACCGAGTTGCTCTTGCCCGGCGTCAATAC
GGGATAATACCGCGCCACATAGCAGAACTTTAAAAGTGCTCATCATTGGAAAACGTTCTTCGGGGCGAAA
ACTCTCAAGGATCTTACCGCTGTTGAGATCCAGTTCGATGTAACCCACTCGTGCACCCAACTGATCTTCA
GCATCTTTTACTTTCACCAGCGTTTCTGGGTGAGCAAAAACAGGAAGGCAAAATGCCGCAAAAAAGGGAA
TAAGGGCGACACGGAAATGTTGAATACTCATACTCTTCCTTTTTCAATATTATTGAAGCATTTATCAGGG
TTATTGTCTCATGAGCGGATACATATTTGAATGTATTTAGAAAAATAAACAAATAGGGGTTCCGCGCACA
TTTCCCCGAAAAGTGCCACCTGAC
